>Addgene plasmid #1309 | pGALSc104b F130W | depositor full sequence | sequence record 27 | Author sequence
CGATAAGCTTGATATCGAATTCGAATTTTCAAAAATTCTTACTTTTTTTTTGGATGGACGCAAAGAAGTT
TAATAATCATATTACATGGCATTACCACCATATACATATCCATATACATATCCATATCTAATCTTACTTA
TATGTTGTGGAAATGTAAAGAGCCCCATTATCTTAGCCTAAAAAAACCTTCTCTTTGGAACTTTCAGTAA
TACGCTTAACTGCTCATTGCTATATTGAAGTACGGATTAGAAGCCGCCGAGCGGGTGACAGCCCTCCGAA
GGAAGACTCTCCTCCGTGCGTCCTCGTCTTCACCGGTCGCGTTCCTGAAACGCAGATGTGCCTCGCGCCG
CACTGCTCCGAACAATAAAGATTCTACAATACTAGCTTTTATGGTTATGAAGAGGAAAAATTGGCAGTAA
CCTGGCCCCACAAACCTTCAAATGAACGAATCAAATTAACAACCATAGGATGATAATGCGATTAGTTTTT
TAGCCTTATTTCTGGGGTAATTAATCAGCGAAGCGATGATTTTTGATCTATTAACAGATATATAAATGCA
AAAACTGCATAACCACTTTAACTAATACTTTCAACATTTTCGGTTTGTATTACTTCTTATTCAAATGTAA
TAAAAGTATCAACAAAAAATTGTTAATATACCTCTATACTTTAACGTCAAGGAGAAAAAACCCGGATCCG
GGATGAACGACCAAACGCAATTTACAGAAAGGGCTCTAACGATTTTGACGTTGGCTCAAAAATTGGCTTC
GGATCATCAACATCCACAATTACAACCTATACATATTCTAGCTGCCTTCATTGAAACGCCAGAAGATGGA
TCAGTCCCTTACCTACAGAATCTAATTGAGAAGGGCCGTTACGACTATGATCTTTTCAAGAAAGTGGTTA
ATAGAAATCTAGTAAGAATTCCTCAACAGCAACCTGCACCTGCGGAGATAACTCCAAGTTATGCTTTGGG
GAAAGTCCTTCAAGACGCTGCTAAGATTCAAAAACAACAGAAGGACTCATTTATAGCGCAAGACCATATA
TTGTTTGCTCTATTCAATGATTCGTCTATTCAGCAAATATGGAAGGAAGCTCAAGTAGATATTGAGGCCA
TCAAGCAACAAGCTCTTGAACTTCGTGGTAACACTAGAATTGACTCTCGTGGCGCTGATACGAACACACC
TTTGGAATATTTATCAAAGTACGCCATTGATATGACTGAGCAGGCTCGTCAAGGTAAACTTGACCCTGTC
ATCGGCCGTGAAGAAGAAATAAGAAGCACTATTAGAGTTTTAGCAAGAAGAATTAAGTCCAACCCATGTT
TAATTGGTGAGCCAGGTATCGGTAAGACCGCTATTATTGAAGGTGTTGCTCAAAGAATCATTGACGATGA
CGTTCCCACTATCTTACAAGGCGCTAAATTGTTCAGTCTAGATTTGGCCGCATTAACCGCAGGTGCTAAA
TACAAAGGTGATTTCGAAGAAAGATTCAAAGGTGTTTTGAAGGAAATCGAAGAATCAAAGACTCTAATTG
TGTTATTCATTGATGAAATTCACATGTTAATGGGTAATGGTAAGGACGACGCTGCTAACATCTTGAAGCC
AGCTTTGTCCAGAGGCCAATTGAAGGTCATCGGTGCCACCACCAATAACGAATATAGATCTATTGTGGAA
AAGGATGGTGCCTTTGAAAGAAGATTCCAGAAAATTGAAGTCGCTGAACCAAGTGTGAGACAAACAGTGG
CCATATTGAGAGGTCTGCAACCAAAGTATGAAATACATCATGGTGTAAGGATTCTGGATAGCGCCTTAGT
CACCGCGGCTCAATTAGCCAAGCGTTACTTGCCATATAGAAGATTGCCAGATTCTGCTTTGGATTTAGTT
GATATTTCTTGTGCTGGTGTCGCCGTCGCAAGAGATTCTAAGCCAGAAGAATTGGATTCCAAGGAACGTC
AATTGCAATTGATTCAAGTAGAGATAAAAGCTCTAGAGAGAGATGAAGATGCCGACTCCACCACTAAAGA
TAGATTAAAGTTAGCTAGGCAGAAGGAAGCTTCATTGCAAGAAGAATTGGAACCTCTAAGACAACGTTAC
AATGAAGAAAAGCATGGCCATGAAGAATTGACACAAGCTAAAAAGAAATTGGATGAACTGGAAAACAAGG
CCCTTGATGCTGAACGTAGATATGATACTGCTACCGCCGCTGATTTAAGGTACTTCGCCATCCCAGATAT
CAAAAAGCAAATCGAAAAGCTTGAAGATCAGGTTGCTGAGGAAGAGAGACGTGCTGGTGCCAACTCCATG
ATCCAAAATGTGGTCGACTCAGACACCATTTCTGAAACAGCTGCAAGATTGACTGGTATCCCTGTTAAGA
AGTTGTCAGAATCTGAAAATGAAAAATTGATTCATATGGAACGTGACTTATCATCTGAAGTCGTGGGCCA
AATGGATGCCATTAAAGCTGTTTCCAATGCCGTTAGATTGTCTAGATCAGGTTTAGCTAATCCAAGGCAA
CCAGCATCCTTCTTATTTTTAGGTTTGTCCGGTTCCGGTAAAACTGAATTGGCTAAAAAAGTTGCTGGAT
TTTTGTTTAATGATGAGGACATGATGATCAGGGTCGATTGTTCTGAATTAAGCGAGAAGTATGCGGTCTC
TAAGTTGTTGGGTACCACGGCAGGTTATGTCGGGTACGATGAAGGTGGCTTTTTAACTAACCAACTGCAA
TACAAACCATACTCCGTTTTGTTATTCGATGAAGTAGAAAAGGCACATCCTGATGTTTTGACTGTCATGC
TACAAATGTTGGATGACGGTAGAATTACTAGTGGTCAAGGTAAGACGATCGACTGTTCCAATTGTATTGT
CATCATGACTTCCAATCTAGGTGCTGAATTTATCAATTCTCAACAAGGATCAAAGATCCAAGAATCTACC
AAGAATTTGGTCATGGGTGCTGTTAGGCAACATTTCAGACCAGAATTTTTGAACAGAATTTCTAGTATAG
TCATTTTCAACAAGCTATCTAGAAAAGCTATTCATAAGATCGTGGATATTCGTTTGAAGGAAATTGAAGA
GAGATTCGAGCAAAATGATAAACATTACAAGTTGAATTTAACTCAAGAGGCCAAGGACTTCTTGGCCAAA
TATGGTTATTCCGATGATATGGGTGCACGTCCACTGAACAGGTTAATTCAAAACGAAATTTTGAACAAAC
TGGCACTAAGGATCTTAAAGAATGAAATCAAGGATAAGGAAACTGTCAATGTCGTCTTGAAGAAGGGTAA
ATCTCGTGATGAAAATGTTCCTGAGGAAGCTGAAGAATGTCTGGAAGTTCTACCAAATCACGAAGCTACT
ATAGGGGCTGACACGTTAGGTGATGACGATAATGAGGACAGTATGGAAATTGATGATGACCTAGATTAAT
TTAATATAGTGTGATTTTTAAAAACTTTCGAACAAGAATCAGTAATATAATATATATAATTAATAAAACT
AATGGAATTTGTTTAATTGAACTTGACACCCGAGCAAAAGAGCTCCAATTCGCCCTATAGTGAGTCGTAT
TACAATTCACTGGCCGTCGTTTTACAACGTCGTGACTGGGAAAACCCTGGCGTTACCCAACTTAATCGCC
TTGCAGCACATCCCCCTTTCGCCAGCTGGCGTAATAGCGAAGAGGCCCGCACCGATCGCCCTTCCCAACA
GTTGCGCAGCCTGAATGGCGAATGGCGCG
[124 nt withheld, positions 3740-3863]
C
[91 nt withheld, positions 3865-3955]
A
[49 nt withheld, positions 3957-4005]
CCTTTGACGTTGGAGTCCACGTTCTTT
[37 nt withheld, positions 4033-4069]
ACCCTATCTCGGTCTATTCTTTTGATTTATAAGGGATTTTGCCGATTTCGGCCTATTGGTTAAAAAATGA
GCTGATTTAACAAAAATTTAACGCGAATTTTAACAAAATATTAACGTTTACAATTTCCTGATGCGGTATT
TTCTCCTTACGCATCTGTGCGGTATTTCACACCGCATAGATCCGTCGAGTTCAAGAGAAAAAAAAAGAAA
AAGCAAAAAGAAAAAAGGAAAGCGCGCCTCGTTCAGAATGACACGTATAGAATGATGCATTACCTTGTCA
TCTTCAGTATCATACTGTTCGTATACATACTTACTGACATTCATAGGTATACATATATACACATGTATAT
ATATCGTATGCTGCAGCTTTAAATAATCGGTGTCACTACATAAGAACACCTTTGGTGGAGGGAACATCGT
TGGTACCATTGGGCGAGGTGGCTTCTCTTATGGCAACCGCAAGAGCCTTGAACGCACTCTCACTACGGTG
ATGATCATTCTTGCCTCGCAGACAATCAACGTGGAGGGTAATTCTGCTAGCCTCTGCAAAGCTTTCAAGA
AAATGCGGGATCATCTCGCAAGAGAGATCTCCTACTTTCTCCCTTTGCAAACCAAGTTCGACAACTGCGT
ACGGCCTGTTCGAAAGATCTACCACCGCTCTGGAAAGTGCCTCATCCAAAGGCGCAAATCCTGATCCAAA
CCTTTTTACTCCACGCGCCAGTAGGGCCTCTTTAAAAGCTTGACCGAGAGCAATCCCGCAGTCTTCAGTG
GTGTGATGGTCGTCTATGTGTAAGTCACCAATGCACTCAACGATTAGCGACCAGCCGGAATGCTTGGCCA
GAGCATGTATCATATGGTCCAGAAACCCTATACCTGTGTGGACGTTAATCACTTGCGATTGTGTGGCCTG
TTCTGCTACTGCTTCTGCCTCTTTTTCTGGGAAGATCGAGTGCTCTATCGCTAGGGGACCACCCTTTAAA
GAGATCGCAATCTGAATCTTGGTTTCATTTGTAATACGCTTTACTAGGGCTTTCTGCTCTGTCATCTTTG
CCTTCGTTTATCTTGCCTGCTCATTTTTTAGTATATTCTTCGAAGAAATCACATTACTTTATATAATGTA
TAATTCATTATGTGATAATGCCAATCGCTAAGAAAAAAAAAGAGTCATCCGCTAGGGGAAAAAAAAAAAT
GAAAATCATTACCGAGGCATAAAAAAATATAGAGTGTACTAGAGGAGGCCAAGAGTAATAGAAAAAGAAA
ATTGCGGGAAAGGACTGTGTTATGACTTCCCTGACTAATGCCGTGTTCAAACGATACCTGGCAGTGACTC
CTAGCGCTCACCAAGCTCTTAAAACGGGAATTTATGGTGCACTCTCAGTACAATCTGCTCTGATGCCGCA
TAGTTAAGCCAGCCCCGACACCCGCCAACACCCGCTGACGCGCCCTGACGGGCTTGTCTGCTCCCGGCAT
CCGCTTACAGACAAGCTGTGACCGTCTCCGGGAGCTGCATGTGTCAGAGGTTTTCACCGTCATCACCGAA
ACGCGCGAGACGAAAGGGCCTCGTGATACGCCTATTTTTATAGGTTAATGTCATGATAATAATGGTTTCT
TAGGACGGATCGCTTGCCTGTAACTTACACGCGCCTCGTATCTTTTAATGATGGAATAATTTGGGAATTT
ACTCTGTGTTTATTTATTTTTATGTTTTGTATTTGGATTTTAGAAAGTAAATAAAGAAGGTAGAAGAGTT
ACGGAATGAAGAAAAAAAAATAAACAAAGGTTTAAAAAATTTCAACAAAAAGCGTACTTTACATATATAT
TTATTAGACAAGAAAAGCAGATTAAATAGATATACATTCGATTAACGATAAGTAAAATGTAAAATCACAG
GATTTTCGTGTGTGGTCTTCTACACAGACAAGATGAAACAATTCGGCATTAATACCTGAGAGCAGGAAGA
GCAAGATAAAAGGTAGTATTTGTTGGCGATCCCCCTAGAGTCTTTTACATCTTCGGAAAACAAAAACTAT
TTTTTCTTTAATTTCTTTTTTTACTTTCTATTTTTAATTTATATATTTATATTAAAAAATTTAAATTATA
ATTATTTTTATAGCACGTGATGAAAAGGACCCAGGTGGCACTTTTCGGGGAAATGTGCGCGGAACCCCTA
TTTGTTTATTTTTCTAAATACATTCAAATATGTATCCGCTCATGAGACAATAACCCTGATAAATGCTTCA
ATAATATTGAAAAAGGAAGAGTATGAGTATTCAACATTTCCGTGTCGCCCTTATTCCCTTTTTTGCGGCA
TTTTGCCTTCCTGTTTTTGCTCACCCAGAAACGCTGGTGAAAGTAAAAGATGCTGAAGATCAGTTGGGTG
CACGAGTGGGTTACATCGAACTGGATCTCAACAGCGGTAAGATCCTTGAGAGTTTTCGCCCCGAAGAACG
TTTTCCAATGATGAGCACTTTTAAAGTTCTGCTATGTGGCGCGGTATTATCCCGTATTGACGCCGGGCAA
GAGCAACTCGGTCGCCGCATACACTATTCTCAGAATGACTTGGTTGAGTACTCACCAGTCACAGAAAAGC
ATCTTACGGATGGCATGACAGTAAGAGAATTATGCAGTGCTGCCATAACCATGAGTGATAACACTGCGGC
CAACTTACTTCTGACAACGATCGGAGGACCGAAGGAGCTAACCGCTTTTTTGCACAACATGGGGGATCAT
GTAACTCGCCTTGATCGTTGGGAACCGGAGCTGAATGAAGCCATACCAAACGACGAGCGTGACACCACGA
TGCCTGTAGCAATGGCAACAACGTTGCGCAAACTATTAACTGGCGAACTACTTACTCTAGCTTCCCGGCA
ACAATTAATAGACTGGATGGAGGCGGATAAAGTTGCAGGACCACTTCTGCGCTCGGCCCTTCCGGCTGGC
TGGTTTATTGCTGATAAATCTGGAGCCGGTGAGCGTGGGTCTCGCGGTATCATTGCAGCACTGGGGCCAG
ATGGTAAGCCCTCCCGTATCGTAGTTATCTACACGACGGGGAGTCAGGCAACTATGGATGAACGAAATAG
ACAGATCGCTGAGATAGGTGCCTCACTGATTAAGCATTGGTAACTGTCAGACCAAGTTTACTCATATATA
CTTTAGATTGATTTAAAACTTCATTTTTAATTTAAAAGGATCTAGGTGAAGATCCTTTTTGATAATCTCA
TGACCAAAATCCCTTAACGTGAGTTTTCGTTCCACTGAGCGTCAGACCCCGTAGAAAAGATCAAAGGATC
TTCTTGAGATCCTTTTTTTCTGCGCGTAATCTGCTGCTTGCAAACAAAAAAACCACCGCTACCAGCGGTG
GTTTGTTTGCCGGATCAAGAGCTACCAACTCTTTTTCCGAAGGTAACTGGCTTCAGCAGAGCGCAGATAC
CAAATACTGTCCTTCTAGTGTAGCCGTAGTTAGGCCACCACTTCAAGAACTCTGTAGCACCGCCTACATA
CCTCGCTCTGCTAATCCTGTTACCAGTGGCTGCTGCCAGTGGCGATAAGTCGTGTCTTACCGGGTTGGAC
TCAAGACGATAGTTACCGGATAAGGCGCAGCGGTCGGGCTGAACGGGGGGTTCGTGCACACAGCCCAGCT
TGGAGCGAACGACCTACACCGAACTGAGATACCTACAGCGTGAGCTATGAGAAAGCGCCACGCTTCCCGA
AGGGAGAAAGGCGGACAGGTATCCGGTAAGCGGCAGGGTCGGAACAGGAGAGCGCACGAGGGAGCTTCCA
GGGGGAAACGCCTGGTATCTTTATAGTCCTGTCGGGTTTCGCCACCTCTGACTTGAGCGTCGATTTTTGT
GATGCTCGTCAGGGGGGCGGAGCCTATGGAAAAACGCCAGCAACGCGGCCTTTTTACGGTTCCTGGCCTT
TTGCTGGCCTTTTGCTCACATGTTCTTTCCTGCGTTATCCCCTGATTCTGTGGATAACCGTATTACCGCC
TTTGAGTGAGCTGATACCGCTCGCCGCAGCCGAACGACCGAGCGCAGCGAGTCAGTGAGCGAGGAAGCGG
AAGAGCGCCCAATACGCAAACCGCCTCTCCCCGCGCGTTGGCCGATTCATTAATGCAGCTGGCACGACAG
GTTTCCCGACTGGAAAGCGGGCAGTGAGCGCAACGCAATTAATGTGAGTTACCTCACTCATTAGGCACCC
CAGGCTTTACACTTTATGCTTCCGGCTCGTATGTTGTGTGGAATTGTGAGCGGATAACAATTTCACACAG
GAAACAGCTATGACCATGATTACGCCAAGCTCGGAATTAACCCTCACTAAAGGGAACAAAAGCTGGGTAC
CGGGCCCCCCCTCGAGGTCGACGGTATCG
Features (pLannotate 1.2.2; 21 found; start..end, strand, type, name):
     27..691     +  promoter       GAL1,10 promoter: GAL1 and GAL10 genes of S. cerevisiae; divergent inducible promoter, regulated by Gal4
    703..3426    +  CDS            HSP104: HS104_YEAST - Experimental evidence at protein level: Swiss-Prot protein existence level 1. Required, in concert with Hsp40 (YDJ1) and Hsp70 (SSA1) and small Hsps (HSP26), for the dissociation, resolubilization and refolding of aggregates of damaged proteins after heat or other environmental stresses. Extracts proteins from aggregates by unfolding and threading them in an ATP-dependent process through the axial channel of the protein hexamer, after which they can be refolded by components of the Hsp70/Hsp40 chaperone system. Substrate binding is ATP-dependent, and release of bound polypeptide
   3554..3572    -  promoter       T7 promoter: promoter for bacteriophage T7 RNA polymerase
   3575..3732    +  CDS            lacZα (fragment): LacZα fragment of β-galactosidase; lacZ fragment
   3740..4195    +  rep_origin     f1 ori (sequence partly withheld): f1 bacteriophage origin of replication; arrow indicates direction of (+) strand synthesis
   4196..4247    -  misc_feature   bom (fragment): basis of mobility region from pBR322
   4455..5114    -  CDS            HIS3: imidazoleglycerol-phosphate dehydratase, required for histidine biosynthesis; S. cerevisiae HIS3; yeast auxotrophic marker
   5115..5301    -  promoter       HIS3 promoter: S. cerevisiae HIS3
   5351..5431    +  CDS            MRM1 (fragment): MRM1_YEAST - Also known as PET56 From Saccharomyces cerevisiae (strain ATCC 204508 / S288c) (Baker's yeast).
   5432..5481    -  misc_feature   bom (fragment): basis of mobility region from pBR322
   5583..5618    -  CDS            rop (fragment): Rop protein, which maintains plasmids at low copy number; rop
   5687..6190    -  misc_feature   CEN/ARS: S. cerevisiae CEN6 centromere fused to an autonomously replicating sequence
   6227..6331    +  promoter       AmpR promoter: bla
   6332..7192    +  CDS            AmpR: β-lactamase; bla; confers resistance to ampicillin, carbenicillin, and related antibiotics
   7363..7951    +  rep_origin     ori: high-copy-number ColE1/pMB1/pBR322/pUC origin of replication
   8134..8226    +  CDS            lacI (fragment): lac repressor; lacI; The lac repressor binds to the lac operator to inhibit transcription in E. coli. This inhibition can be relieved by adding lactose or isopropyl-β-D-thiogalactopyranoside (IPTG).
   8239..8260    +  protein_bind   CAP binding site: CAP binding activates transcription in the presence of cAMP. E. coli catabolite activator protein
   8275..8305    +  promoter       lac promoter: promoter for the E. coli lac operon
   8313..8329    +  protein_bind   lac operator: The lac repressor binds to the lac operator to inhibit transcription in E. coli. This inhibition can be relieved by adding lactose or isopropyl-β-D-thiogalactopyranoside (IPTG). lac repressor encoded by lacI
   8374..8392    +  promoter       T3 promoter: promoter for bacteriophage T3 RNA polymerase
   8405..22      -  misc_feature   MCS (fragment) (across the origin): pBluescript multiple cloning site
