[The description below was written by a language model from this plasmid's Addgene catalogue record and pLannotate feature annotations shown in this document.]
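Description:
pGALSc104b F130W is a yeast expression shuttle plasmid built on the pGAL backbone that carries a point mutant of the Saccharomyces cerevisiae disaggregase Hsp104 under galactose control. In E. coli it is maintained through a high-copy ColE1/pUC-type origin and selected with ampicillin via the β-lactamase gene. In yeast the annotated CEN6/ARS element provides centromeric, low-copy replication and segregation, and a HIS3 cassette with its own promoter allows selection by histidine prototrophy in his3 strains. The remaining annotated elements are an f1 origin, lacZα and lac promoter/operator fragments, T3 and T7 promoters flanking a pBluescript-type polylinker, and short bom, rop and lacI fragments. These are leftovers of the phagemid-derived cloning backbone and are not functional parts of the yeast expression unit.

The payload is the HSP104 (YLL026W) open reading frame cloned between BamHI and SacI, both retained, immediately downstream of the divergent GAL1,10 promoter. Transcription therefore depends on Gal4 and is induced by galactose. No yeast terminator is annotated downstream of the coding sequence, although the listed insert is somewhat longer than the annotated CDS and may include flanking sequence. No epitope tag or reporter is recorded. The insert carries a Phe130-to-Trp substitution. Hsp104 is a hexameric AAA+ chaperone that, together with Hsp70 and Hsp40, extracts proteins from aggregates by ATP-dependent threading through its central channel. The record does not state the purpose of the substitution. The associated publication concerns communication between the C-terminal peptide-binding domain and the N-terminal ATPase domain of this protein, so the plasmid fits inducible expression of the variant in yeast for structure-function studies of Hsp104.
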