Addgene plasmid #1309: pGALSc104b F130W
Depositing lab: Susan Lindquist. Depositing organization: Whitehead Institute for Biomedical Research. Publication: Defining a pathway of communication from the C-terminal peptide binding domain to the N-terminal ATPase domain in a AAA protein. Cashikar AG, Schirmer EC, Hattendorf DA, Glover JR, Ramakrishnan MS, Ware DM, Lindquist SL. Mol Cell 2002 Apr;9(4):751-60. 10.1016/S1097-2765(02)00499-9 PubMed 11983167.
Backbone
  Vector backbone: pGAL
  Backbone size w/o insert (bp): 5586
  Vector type: Yeast Expression
Growth in bacteria
  Bacterial resistance: Ampicillin, 100 μg/mL
  Growth temperature: 37°C
  Growth strain: DH5alpha
  Copy number: High Copy
Gene/Insert
  Gene/Insert name: Hsp104 F130W (alt name: Hsp104)
  Species: S. cerevisiae (budding yeast)
  Insert size (bp): 2850
  Mutation: Changed Phe 130 to Trp
  Entrez Gene: HSP104 (a.k.a. YLL026W)
  Cloning method: Restriction Enzyme; 5′ cloning site BamHI (not destroyed); 3′ cloning site SacI (not destroyed)
  Sequencing primers: 5′ TTGTTAATATACCTCTATACT
Terms and licenses: Academic/Nonprofit Terms; Industry Terms: Not Available to Industry
How to cite: pGALSc104b F130W was a gift from Susan Lindquist (Addgene plasmid # 1309 ; http://n2t.net/addgene:1309 ; RRID:Addgene_1309)
